>Addgene plasmid #203465 | pAG416GAL10-HPeV_3C | addgene full sequence | sequence record 402619 | Addgene NGS Result
TTGAGATCCTTTTTTTCTGCGCGTAATCTGCTGCTTGCAAACAAAAAAACCACCGCTACCAGCGGTGGTT
TGTTTGCCGGATCAAGAGCTACCAACTCTTTTTCCGAAGGTAACTGGCTTCAGCAGAGCGCAGATACCAA
ATACTGTTCTTCTAGTGTAGCCGTAGTTAGGCCACCACTTCAAGAACTCTGTAGCACCGCCTACATACCT
CGCTCTGCTAATCCTGTTACCAGTGGCTGCTGCCAGTGGCGATAAGTCGTGTCTTACCGGGTTGGACTCA
AGACGATAGTTACCGGATAAGGCGCAGCGGTCGGGCTGAACGGGGGGTTCGTGCACACAGCCCAGCTTGG
AGCGAACGACCTACACCGAACTGAGATACCTACAGCGTGAGCTATGAGAAAGCGCCACGCTTCCCGAAGG
GAGAAAGGCGGACAGGTATCCGGTAAGCGGCAGGGTCGGAACAGGAGAGCGCACGAGGGAGCTTCCAGGG
GGAAACGCCTGGTATCTTTATAGTCCTGTCGGGTTTCGCCACCTCTGACTTGAGCGTCGATTTTTGTGAT
GCTCGTCAGGGGGGCGGAGCCTATGGAAAAACGCCAGCAACGCGGCCTTTTTACGGTTCCTGGCCTTTTG
CTGGCCTTTTGCTCACATGTTCTTTCCTGCGTTATCCCCTGATTCTGTGGATAACCGTATTACCGCCTTT
GAGTGAGCTGATACCGCTCGCCGCAGCCGAACGACCGAGCGCAGCGAGTCAGTGAGCGAGGAAGCGGAAG
AGCGCCCAATACGCAAACCGCCTCTCCCCGCGCGTTGGCCGATTCATTAATGCAGCTGGCACGACAGGTT
TCCCGACTGGAAAGCGGGCAGTGAGCGCAACGCAATTAATGTGAGTTAGCTCACTCATTAGGCACCCCAG
GCTTTACACTTTATGCTTCCGGCTCGTATGTTGTGTGGAATTGTGAGCGGATAACAATTTCACACAGGAA
ACAGCTATGACCATGATTACGCCAAGCGCGCAATTAACCCTCACTAAAGGGAACAAAAGCTGGAGCTCTA
TGACCATGATTACGCCAAGCGGGGTGTGTTGTTGGTGGGTTGGGTGTATAGTTTTTTCTCCTTGACGTTA
AAGTATAGAGGTATATTAACAATTTTTTGTTGATACTTTTATGACATTTGAATAAGAAGTAATACAAACT
GAAAATGTTGAAAGTATTAGTTAAAGTGGTTATGCAGCTTTTCCATTTATATATCTGTTAATAGATCAAA
AATCATCGCTTCGCTGATTAATTACCCCAGAAATAAGGCTAAAAAACTAATCGCATTATCATCCTATGGT
TGTTAATTTGATTCGTTAATTTGAAGGTTTGTGGGGCCAGGTTACTGCCAATTTTTCCTCTTCATAACCA
TAAAAGCTAGTATTGTAGAATCTTTATTGTTCGGAGCAGTGCGGCGCGAGGCACATCTGCGTTTCAGGAA
CGCGACCGGTGAAGACGAGGACGCACGGAGGAGAGTCTTCCGTCGGAGGGCTGTCGCCCGCTCGGCGGCT
TCTAATCCGTACTTCAATATAGCAATGAGCAGTTAAGCGTATTACTGAAAGTTCCAAAGAGAAGGTTTTT
TTAGGCTAAGATAATGGGGCTCTTTACATTTCCACAACATATAAGTAAGATTAGATATGGATATGTATAT
GGTGGTAATGCCATGTAATATGATTATTAAACTTCTTTGCGTCCATCCAAAAAAAAAGTAAGAATTTTTG
AAAATTCAATATAAATGTCTAAAGGTGAAGAATTATTCAGAATTCCAGCTGACCACCGACTAGTGGATCC
CCCATCACAAGTTTGTACAAAAAAGCAGGCTACAAAATGAGGGAGTTCAAGAATGAAGCGCCATATGATG
GCCAACTGGAGCATATCATCTCCCAGATGGCATACATCACTGGCTCAACCACAGGCCACATAACCCATTG
TGCAGGTTACCAGCATGATGAGATCATACTGCATGGACACTCAATCAAATATTTAGAACAAGAAGAAGAA
CTGACATTACATTATAAGAATAAAGTTTTCCCAATTGAGCAACCATCTGTCACTCAGGTAACGCTTGGTG
GTAAACCTATGGATTTGGCCATTGTAAAATGTAAATTGCCATTCAGATTCAAGAAAAACTCTAAATATTA
TACTAATAAAATTGGGACTGAGAGCATGTTGATCTGGATGACTGAGCAGGGTATCATCACAAAAGAAGTT
CAGAGGGTGCATCATTCTGGTGGCATTAAAACTAGAGAGGGGACTGAAAGCACTAAGACCATCAGCTACA
CGGTGAAATCTTGCAAAGGTATGTGTGGTGGACTTTTGATCTCAAAAGTGGAAGGCAATTTTAAGATTCT
TGGTATGCACATTGCTGGGAATGGTGAGATGGGTGTAGCTATCCCCTTTAATTTTCTTAAAAATGACATG
TCTGATCAGTAAAACCCAGCTTTCTTGTACTAAGTGGTGATGGGCTGCAGGAATTCGATATCAAGCTTAT
CGATACCGTCGACCTCGAGTCATGTAATTAGTTATGTCACGCTTACATTCACGCCCTCCCCCCACATCCG
CTCTAACCGAAAAGGAAGGAGTTAGACAACCTGAAGTCTAGGTCCCTATTTATTTTTTTATAGTTATGTT
AGTATTAAGAACGTTATTTATATTTCAAATTTTTCTTTTTTTTCTGTACAGACGCGTGTACGCATGTAAC
ATTATACTGAAAACCTTGCTTGAGAAGGTTTTGGGACGCTCGAAGGCTTTAATTTGCGGCCGGTACCCAA
TTCGCCCTATAGTGAGTCGTATTACGCGCGCTCACTGGCCGTCGTTTTACAACGTCGTGACTGGGAAAAC
CCTGGCGTTACCCAACTTAATCGCCTTGCAGCACATCCCCCTTTCGCCAGCTGGCGTAATAGCGAAGAGG
CCCGCACCGATCGCCCTTCCCAACAGTTGCGCAGCCTGAATGGCGAATGG
[124 nt withheld, positions 2991-3114]
C
[91 nt withheld, positions 3116-3206]
A
[49 nt withheld, positions 3208-3256]
CCTTTGACGTTGGAGTCCACGTTCTTT
[37 nt withheld, positions 3284-3320]
ACCCTATCTCGGTCTATTCTTTTGATTTATAAGGGATTTTGCCGATTTCGGCCTATTGGTTAAAAAATGA
GCTGATTTAACAAAAATTTAACGCGAATTTTAACAAAATATTAACGCTTACAATTTCCTGATGCGGTATT
TTCTCCTTACGCATCTGTGCGGTATTTCACACCGCATAGGGTAATAACTGATATAATTAAATTGAAGCTC
TAATTTGTGAGTTTAGTATACATGCATTTACTTATAATACAGTTTTTTAGTTTTGCTGGCCGCATCTTCT
CAAATATGCTTCCCAGCCTGCTTTTCTGTAACGTTCACCCTCTACCTTAGCATCCCTTCCCTTTGCAAAT
AGTCCTCTTCCAACAATAATAATGTCAGATCCTGTAGAGACCACATCATCCACGGTTCTATACTGTTGAC
CCAATGCGTCTCCCTTGTCATCTAAACCCACACCGGGTGTCATAATCAACCAATCGTAACCTTCATCTCT
TCCACCCATGTCTCTTTGAGCAATAAAGCCGATAACAAAATCTTTGTCGCTCTTCGCAATGTCAACAGTA
CCCTTAGTATATTCTCCAGTAGATAGGGAGCCCTTGCATGACAATTCTGCTAACATCAAAAGGCCTCTAG
GTTCCTTTGTTACTTCTTCTGCCGCCTGCTTCAAACCGCTAACAATACCTGGGCCCACCACACCGTGTGC
ATTCGTAATGTCTGCCCATTCTGCTATTCTGTATACACCCGCAGAGTACTGCAATTTGACTGTATTACCA
ATGTCAGCAAATTTTCTGTCTTCGAAGAGTAAAAAATTGTACTTGGCGGATAATGCCTTTAGCGGCTTAA
CTGTGCCCTCCATGGAAAAATCAGTCAAGATATCCACATGTGTTTTTAGTAAACAAATTTTGGGACCTAA
TGCTTCAACTAACTCCAGTAATTCCTTGGTGGTACGAACATCCAATGAAGCACACAAGTTTGTTTGCTTT
TCGTGCATGATATTAAATAGCTTGGCAGCAACAGGACTAGGATGAGTAGCAGCACGTTCCTTATATGTAG
CTTTCGACATGATTTATCTTCGTTTCCTGCAGGTTTTTGTTCTGTGCAGTTGGGTTAAGAATACTGGGCA
ATTTCATGTTTCTTCAACACTACATATGCGTATATATACCAATCTAAGTCTGTGCTCCTTCCTTCGTTCT
TCCTTCTGTTCGGAGATTACCGAATCAAAAAAATTTCAAGGAAACCGAAATCAAAAAAAAGAATAAAAAA
AAAATGATGAATTGAAAAGGTGGTATGGTGCACTCTCAGTACAATCTGCTCTGATGCCGCATAGTTAAGC
CAGCCCCGACACCCGCCAACACCCGCTGACGCGCCCTGACGGGCTTGTCTGCTCCCGGCATCCGCTTACA
GACAAGCTGTGACCGTCTCCGGGAGCTGCATGTGTCAGAGGTTTTCACCGTCATCACCGAAACGCGCGAG
ACGAAAGGGCCTCGTGATACGCCTATTTTTATAGGTTAATGTCATGATAATAATGGTTTCTTAGACGGAT
CGCTTGCCTGTAACTTACACGCGCCTCGTATCTTTTAATGATGGAATAATTTGGGAATTTACTCTGTGTT
TATTTATTTTTATGTTTTGTATTTGGATTTTAGAAAGTAAATAAAGAAGGTAGAAGAGTTACGGAATGAA
GAAAAAAAAATAAACAAAGGTTTAAAAAATTTCAACAAAAAGCGTACTTTACATATATATTTATTAGACA
AGAAAAGCAGATTAAATAGATATACATTCGATTAACGATAAGTAAAATGTAAAATCACAGGATTTTCGTG
TGTGGTCTTCTACACAGACAAGATGAAACAATTCGGCATTAATACCTGAGAGCAGGAAGAGCAAGATAAA
AGGTAGTATTTGTTGGCGATCCCCCTAGAGTCTTTTACATCTTCGGAAAACAAAAACTATTTTTTCTTTA
ATTTCTTTTTTTACTTTCTATTTTTAATTTATATATTTATATTAAAAAATTTAAATTATAATTATTTTTA
TAGCACGTGATGAAAAGGACCCAGGTGGCACTTTTCGGGGAAATGTGCGCGGAACCCCTATTTGTTTATT
TTTCTAAATACATTCAAATATGTATCCGCTCATGAGACAATAACCCTGATAAATGCTTCAATAATATTGA
AAAAGGAAGAGTATGAGTATTCAACATTTCCGTGTCGCCCTTATTCCCTTTTTTGCGGCATTTTGCCTTC
CTGTTTTTGCTCACCCAGAAACGCTGGTGAAAGTAAAAGATGCTGAAGATCAGTTGGGTGCACGAGTGGG
TTACATCGAACTGGATCTCAACAGCGGTAAGATCCTTGAGAGTTTTCGCCCCGAAGAACGTTTTCCAATG
ATGAGCACTTTTAAAGTTCTGCTATGTGGCGCGGTATTATCCCGTATTGACGCCGGGCAAGAGCAACTCG
GTCGCCGCATACACTATTCTCAGAATGACTTGGTTGAGTACTCACCAGTCACAGAAAAGCATCTTACGGA
TGGCATGACAGTAAGAGAATTATGCAGTGCTGCCATAACCATGAGTGATAACACTGCGGCCAACTTACTT
CTGACAACGATCGGAGGACCGAAGGAGCTAACCGCTTTTTTGCACAACATGGGGGATCATGTAACTCGCC
TTGATCGTTGGGAACCGGAGCTGAATGAAGCCATACCAAACGACGAGCGTGACACCACGATGCCTGTAGC
AATGGCAACAACGTTGCGCAAACTATTAACTGGCGAACTACTTACTCTAGCTTCCCGGCAACAATTAATA
GACTGGATGGAGGCGGATAAAGTTGCAGGACCACTTCTGCGCTCGGCCCTTCCGGCTGGCTGGTTTATTG
CTGATAAATCTGGAGCCGGTGAGCGTGGGTCTCGCGGTATCATTGCAGCACTGGGGCCAGATGGTAAGCC
CTCCCGTATCGTAGTTATCTACACGACGGGGAGTCAGGCAACTATGGATGAACGAAATAGACAGATCGCT
GAGATAGGTGCCTCACTGATTAAGCATTGGTAACTGTCAGACCAAGTTTACTCATATATACTTTAGATTG
ATTTAAAACTTCATTTTTAATTTAAAAGGATCTAGGTGAAGATCCTTTTTGATAATCTCATGACCAAAAT
CCCTTAACGTGAGTTTTCGTTCCACTGAGCGTCAGACCCCGTAGAAAAGATCAAAGGATCTTC
Features (pLannotate 1.2.2; 24 found; start..end, strand, type, name):
      1..589     +  rep_origin     ori: high-copy-number ColE1/pMB1/pBR322/pUC origin of replication
    772..864     +  CDS            lacI (fragment): lac repressor; lacI; The lac repressor binds to the lac operator to inhibit transcription in E. coli. This inhibition can be relieved by adding lactose or isopropyl-β-D-thiogalactopyranoside (IPTG).
    877..898     +  protein_bind   CAP binding site: CAP binding activates transcription in the presence of cAMP. E. coli catabolite activator protein
    913..943     +  promoter       lac promoter: promoter for the E. coli lac operon
    951..967     +  protein_bind   lac operator: The lac repressor binds to the lac operator to inhibit transcription in E. coli. This inhibition can be relieved by adding lactose or isopropyl-β-D-thiogalactopyranoside (IPTG). lac repressor encoded by lacI
   1012..1030    +  promoter       T3 promoter: promoter for bacteriophage T3 RNA polymerase
   1101..1753    -  promoter       GAL1,10 promoter: GAL1 and GAL10 genes of S. cerevisiae; divergent inducible promoter, regulated by Gal4
   1765..1789    +  CDS            YPet (fragment): yellow fluorescent protein optimized for FRET with CyPet (Nguyen and Daugherty, 2005)
   1827..1851    +  protein_bind   attB1: mutant version of attB; recombination site for the Gateway® BP reaction BP Clonase™
   1860..2459    +  CDS            POLG_HPE1H (fragment): Experimental evidence at protein level: Swiss-Prot protein existence level 1. RNA-directed RNA polymerase 3D-POL replicates genomic and antigenomic RNA by recognizing replications specific signals. From Human parechovirus 1 (strain Harris) (HPeV-1) (Echovirus 22).
   2464..2488    -  protein_bind   attB2: mutant version of attB; recombination site for the Gateway® BP reaction BP Clonase™
   2492..2539    +  misc_feature   MCS (fragment): pBluescript multiple cloning site
   2540..2787    +  terminator     CYC1 terminator: S. cerevisiae CYC1; transcription terminator for CYC1
   2806..2824    -  promoter       T7 promoter: promoter for bacteriophage T7 RNA polymerase
   2832..2987    +  CDS            lacZα (fragment): LacZα fragment of β-galactosidase; lacZ fragment
   2991..3419    +  rep_origin     f1 ori (sequence partly withheld): f1 bacteriophage origin of replication; arrow indicates direction of (+) strand synthesis
   3447..3498    -  misc_feature   bom (fragment): basis of mobility region from pBR322
   3577..4380    -  CDS            URA3: orotidine-5'-phosphate decarboxylase, required for uracil biosynthesis; S. cerevisiae URA3; yeast auxotrophic marker, counterselectable with 5-fluoroorotic acid (5-FOA)
   4381..4596    -  promoter       URA3 promoter: S. cerevisiae URA3
   4604..4653    -  misc_feature   bom (fragment): basis of mobility region from pBR322
   4755..4790    -  CDS            rop (fragment): Rop protein, which maintains plasmids at low copy number; rop
   4858..5361    -  misc_feature   CEN/ARS: S. cerevisiae CEN6 centromere fused to an autonomously replicating sequence
   5398..5502    +  promoter       AmpR promoter: bla
   5503..6363    +  CDS            AmpR: β-lactamase; bla; confers resistance to ampicillin, carbenicillin, and related antibiotics
