[The description below was written by a language model from this plasmid's Addgene catalogue record and pLannotate feature annotations shown in this document.]
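Description:
pAG416GAL10-HPeV_3C is a yeast expression plasmid of about 6.5 kb, built by Gateway cloning into the pAG416GAL10-ccdB-6stop destination backbone. It is an E. coli/S. cerevisiae shuttle vector. In bacteria it replicates from a high-copy ColE1/pUC-type origin and is selected with ampicillin through the β-lactamase gene. In yeast it is maintained as a low-copy centromeric plasmid through a CEN6/ARS element and selected by uracil prototrophy using URA3 under its own promoter. URA3 can also be counterselected with 5-fluoroorotic acid. An f1 origin, flanking T3 and T7 promoters, and lac/lacZα remnants are carried over from the pBluescript-derived scaffold. The short lacI, rop, bom and YPet fragments in the annotation appear to be backbone remnants or incidental matches rather than functional parts.

The payload is the 3C protease of human parechovirus, an open reading frame of roughly 600 bp. The annotation matches it to a segment of the human parechovirus 1 (strain Harris) polyprotein, while the catalogue entry links to a parechovirus polyprotein gene. The function text attached to that match describes the 3D polymerase, but it is generic to the polyprotein entry and not specific to this fragment. The coding sequence sits between attB1 and attB2 sites left by the recombination reaction. It lies downstream of the divergent GAL1,10 promoter region, used here in the GAL10 orientation, and is followed by the CYC1 terminator. Expression is therefore regulated by Gal4 and induced by galactose. No epitope tag or reporter fusion is annotated.

The associated publication describes a multiplexed method for rapidly identifying viral protease inhibitors, so this plasmid presumably provides inducible expression of the parechovirus protease in yeast for that kind of screen.
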