Addgene plasmid #203465: pAG416GAL10-HPeV_3C
Purpose: Expresses HPeV 3C protease from a GAL10 promoter with a URA3 marker
Depositing lab: Alejandro Chavez. Depositing organization: University of California, San Diego (UCSD). Publication: A multiplex method for rapidly identifying viral protease inhibitors. Hong SJ, Resnick SJ, Iketani S, Cha JW, Albert BA, Fazekas CT, Chang CW, Liu H, Dagan S, Abagyan MR, Fajtova P, Culbertson B, Brace B, Reddem ER, Forouhar F, Glickman JF, Balkovec JM, Stockwell BR, Shapiro L, O'Donoghue AJ, Sabo Y, Freundlich JS, Ho DD, Chavez A. Mol Syst Biol. 2025 Feb;21(2):158-172. doi: 10.1038/s44320-024-00082-1. Epub 2025 Jan 6. PubMed 39762652.
Backbone
  Vector backbone: pAG416GAL10-ccdB-6stop
  Vector type: Yeast Expression
  Selectable markers: URA3
Growth in bacteria
  Bacterial resistance: Ampicillin, 100 μg/mL
  Growth temperature: 37°C
  Growth strain: DH5alpha
  Copy number: Unknown
Gene/Insert
  Gene/Insert name: HPeV 3C protease (alt name: Human Parechovirus 3C Protease)
  Entrez Gene: polyprotein gene (a.k.a. HPeV2gp01)
  Promoter: GAL10
  Cloning method: Gateway Cloning
  Sequencing primers: 5′ tggggctctttacatttcca
Terms and licenses: Academic/Nonprofit Terms; Industry Terms: Not Available to Industry
How to cite: pAG416GAL10-HPeV_3C was a gift from Alejandro Chavez (Addgene plasmid # 203465 ; http://n2t.net/addgene:203465 ; RRID:Addgene_203465)
